Addgene plasmid #240802: p2T-H2B-iRFP-IRES-Blast
Depositing lab: Hans Clevers. Publication: Epithelial tension controls intestinal cell extrusion. Krueger D, Spoelstra WK, Mastebroek DJ, Kok RNU, Wu S, Nikolaev M, Bannier-Helaouet M, Gjorevski N, Lutolf M, van Es J, van Zon J, Tans SJ, Clevers H. Science. 2025 Sep 4;389(6764):eadr8753. doi: 10.1126/science.adr8753. Epub 2025 Sep 4. PubMed 40906841.
Backbone
  Vector backbone: pminiTol2
  Vector type: Mammalian Expression
Growth in bacteria
  Bacterial resistance: Ampicillin, 100 μg/mL
  Growth temperature: 37°C
  Growth strain: DH5alpha
  Copy number: High Copy
Gene/Insert
  Gene/Insert name: H2B-iRFP
  Species: Synthetic
  Mutation: none
  Promoter: CAG
  Cloning method: Gibson Cloning
Terms and licenses: Academic/Nonprofit Terms; Industry Terms: Not Available to Industry
How to cite: p2T-H2B-iRFP-IRES-Blast was a gift from Hans Clevers (Addgene plasmid # 240802 ; http://n2t.net/addgene:240802 ; RRID:Addgene_240802)
