[The description below was written by a language model from this plasmid's Addgene catalogue record and pLannotate feature annotations shown in this document.]
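Description:
p2T-H2B-iRFP-IRES-Blast is a mammalian expression plasmid built on the pminiTol2 backbone, a vector designed for Tol2 transposon-mediated integration of a cargo cassette into the host genome when Tol2 transposase is supplied in trans. The automated feature table does not annotate the Tol2 terminal repeats themselves, so their presence is inferred from the stated backbone rather than from the annotation. In bacteria the plasmid is maintained at high copy through a ColE1/pUC-type origin and selected with ampicillin via the β-lactamase gene. It also carries an f1 origin and pBluescript-like remnants (lacZα fragment, lac promoter/operator, T7 and T3 promoters) that play no role in the mammalian payload.

The payload is a single bicistronic transcription unit driven by the CAG promoter, annotated here as the CMV enhancer, a chicken β-actin promoter fragment and the chimeric β-actin/β-globin intron, which gives strong, broadly active expression. The first cistron fuses human histone H2B to iRFP670, a near-infrared fluorescent protein derived from a bacterial phytochrome, so that chromatin and therefore nuclei are labelled in the far-red channel. An EMCV IRES then allows cap-independent translation of blasticidin S deaminase from the same transcript, linking drug resistance to reporter expression, and an SV40 polyadenylation region follows the cassette (annotated on the opposite strand).

Together these elements support generation of stably labelled cells by transposition followed by blasticidin selection. The nuclear marker suits live imaging and cell tracking while leaving the visible channels free. The associated publication concerns cell extrusion in intestinal epithelium, which is consistent with such use.
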