Features (pLannotate 1.2.2; 22 found; start..end, strand, type, name):
    150..1010    -  CDS            AmpR: β-lactamase; bla; confers resistance to ampicillin, carbenicillin, and related antibiotics
   1011..1115    -  promoter       AmpR promoter: bla
   1141..1595    -  rep_origin     f1 ori (sequence partly withheld): f1 bacteriophage origin of replication; arrow indicates direction of (+) strand synthesis
   1600..1755    -  CDS            lacZα (fragment): LacZα fragment of β-galactosidase; lacZ fragment
   1763..1781    +  promoter       T7 promoter: promoter for bacteriophage T7 RNA polymerase
   2026..2405    +  enhancer       CMV enhancer: human cytomegalovirus immediate early enhancer
   2534..2681    +  promoter       chicken β-actin promoter (fragment): contains a 21-bp deletion relative to the standard chicken β-actin promoter
   2682..3698    +  intron         chimeric intron: chimera between introns from chicken β-actin and rabbit β-globin
   3696..3752    +  CDS            HBB (fragment): HBB_LEPEU - Experimental evidence at protein level: Swiss-Prot protein existence level 1. Involved in oxygen transport from the lung to the various peripheral tissues. From Lepus europaeus (European hare).
   3763..4140    +  CDS            H2B (sequence withheld): human histone H2B; HIST1H2BJ
   4153..5088    +  CDS            iRFP670: near-infrared fluorescent protein with an emission peak at 670 nm, engineered from a bacterial phytochrome (Shcherbakova and Verkhusha, 2013) derived from Rhodopseudomonas palustris RpBphP6
   5219..5681    +  misc_feature   IRES: internal ribosome entry site (IRES) of the encephalomyocarditis virus (EMCV)
   5695..6093    +  CDS            BSD: blasticidin S deaminase; Aspergillus terreus BSD; confers resistance to blasticidin
   6125..6259    -  polyA_signal   SV40 poly(A) signal: SV40 polyadenylation signal
   6282..6365    -  CDS            large T antigen (fragment): large T antigen from SV40 (simian virus 40)
   6426..6453    -  promoter       SV40 promoter (fragment): SV40 enhancer and early promoter
   6715..6733    -  promoter       T3 promoter: promoter for bacteriophage T3 RNA polymerase
   6778..6794    -  protein_bind   lac operator: The lac repressor binds to the lac operator to inhibit transcription in E. coli. This inhibition can be relieved by adding lactose or isopropyl-β-D-thiogalactopyranoside (IPTG). lac repressor encoded by lacI
   6802..6832    -  promoter       lac promoter: promoter for the E. coli lac operon
   6847..6868    -  protein_bind   CAP binding site: CAP binding activates transcription in the presence of cAMP. E. coli catabolite activator protein
   6881..6973    -  CDS            lacI (fragment): lac repressor; lacI; The lac repressor binds to the lac operator to inhibit transcription in E. coli. This inhibition can be relieved by adding lactose or isopropyl-β-D-thiogalactopyranoside (IPTG).
   7156..7744    -  rep_origin     ori: high-copy-number ColE1/pMB1/pBR322/pUC origin of replication
>Addgene plasmid #240802 | p2T-H2B-iRFP-IRES-Blast | addgene full sequence | sequence record 482147 | Addgene NGS Result
ACGGGGTCTGACGCTCAGTGGAACGAAAACTCACGTTAAGGGATTTTGGTCATGAGATTATCAAAAAGGA
TCTTCACCTAGATCCTTTTAAATTAAAAATGAAGTTTTAAATCAATCTAAAGTATATATGAGTAAACTTG
GTCTGACAGTTACCAATGCTTAATCAGTGAGGCACCTATCTCAGCGATCTGTCTATTTCGTTCATCCATA
GTTGCCTGACTCCCCGTCGTGTAGATAACTACGATACGGGAGGGCTTACCATCTGGCCCCAGTGCTGCAA
TGATACCGCGAGACCCACGCTCACCGGCTCCAGATTTATCAGCAATAAACCAGCCAGCCGGAAGGGCCGA
GCGCAGAAGTGGTCCTGCAACTTTATCCGCCTCCATCCAGTCTATTAATTGTTGCCGGGAAGCTAGAGTA
AGTAGTTCGCCAGTTAATAGTTTGCGCAACGTTGTTGCCATTGCTACAGGCATCGTGGTGTCACGCTCGT
CGTTTGGTATGGCTTCATTCAGCTCCGGTTCCCAACGATCAAGGCGAGTTACATGATCCCCCATGTTGTG
CAAAAAAGCGGTTAGCTCCTTCGGTCCTCCGATCGTTGTCAGAAGTAAGTTGGCCGCAGTGTTATCACTC
ATGGTTATGGCAGCACTGCATAATTCTCTTACTGTCATGCCATCCGTAAGATGCTTTTCTGTGACTGGTG
AGTACTCAACCAAGTCATTCTGAGAATAGTGTATGCGGCGACCGAGTTGCTCTTGCCCGGCGTCAATACG
GGATAATACCGCGCCACATAGCAGAACTTTAAAAGTGCTCATCATTGGAAAACGTTCTTCGGGGCGAAAA
CTCTCAAGGATCTTACCGCTGTTGAGATCCAGTTCGATGTAACCCACTCGTGCACCCAACTGATCTTCAG
CATCTTTTACTTTCACCAGCGTTTCTGGGTGAGCAAAAACAGGAAGGCAAAATGCCGCAAAAAAGGGAAT
AAGGGCGACACGGAAATGTTGAATACTCATACTCTTCCTTTTTCAATATTATTGAAGCATTTATCAGGGT
TATTGTCTCATGAGCGGATACATATTTGAATGTATTTAGAAAAATAAACAAATAGGGGTTCCGCGCACAT
TTCCCCGAAAAGTGCCACCTAAATTGTAAGCGTTAATATTTTGTTAAAATTCGCGTTAAATTTTTGTTAA
ATCAGCTCATTTTTTAACCAATAGGCCGAAATCGGCAAAATCCCTTATAAATCAAAAGAATAGACCGAGA
TAGGGT
[37 nt withheld, positions 1267-1303]
AAAGAACGTGGACTCCAACGTCAAAGG
[49 nt withheld, positions 1331-1379]
T
[91 nt withheld, positions 1381-1471]
G
[52 nt withheld, positions 1473-1524]
GGCGGGTGTGGT
[59 nt withheld, positions 1537-1595]
CCCATTCGCCATTCAGGCTGCGCAACTGTTGGGAAGGGCGATCGGTGCGGGCCTCTTCGCTATTACGCCA
GCTGGCGAAAGGGGGATGTGCTGCAAGGCGATTAAGTTGGGTAACGCCAGGGTTTTCCCAGTCACGACGT
TGTAAAACGACGGCCAGTGAGCGCGCGTAATACGACTCACTATAGGGCGAATTGGGTACCGGCATATGGT
TCTTGACAGAGGTGTAAAAAGTACTCAAAAATTTTACTCAAGTGAAAGTACAAGTACTTAGGGAAAATTT
TACTCAATTAAAAGTAAAAGTATCTGGCTAGAATCTTACTTGAGTAAAAGTAAAAAAGTACTCCATTAAA
ATTGTACTTGAGTATTAAGGAAGTAAAAGTAAAAGCAAGAAAGATCGATCTCGAAGGATCTGGAGGCCAC
AAGCTTGCTCGACATTGATTATTGACTAGTTATTAATAGTAATCAATTACGGGGTCATTAGTTCATAGCC
CATATATGGAGTTCCGCGTTACATAACTTACGGTAAATGGCCCGCCTGGCTGACCGCCCAACGACCCCCG
CCCATTGACGTCAATAATGACGTATGTTCCCATAGTAACGCCAATAGGGACTTTCCATTGACGTCAATGG
GTGGAGTATTTACGGTAAACTGCCCACTTGGCAGTACATCAAGTGTATCATATGCCAAGTACGCCCCCTA
TTGACGTCAATGACGGTAAATGGCCCGCCTGGCATTATGCCCAGTACATGACCTTATGGGACTTTCCTAC
TTGGCAGTACATCTACGTATTAGTCATCGCTATTACCATGGTCGAGGTGAGCCCCACGTTCTGCTTCACT
CTCCCCATCTCCCCCCCCTCCCCCCCCCCAATTTTGTTTTTTTTTTTTTTTTAATTTTGTGGGGGGGGGG
GGGGGGGGGGGGGGGGGGGGCGCGCGCCGGGGGGGGCGGGGGGGGGGGAGGGGCGGGGCGGGGCGAGGCG
GAGAGGTGCGGCGGCAGCCAATCAGAGCGGCGCGCTCCGAAAGTTTCCTTTTATGGCGAGGCGGCGGCGG
CGGCGGCCCTATAAAAAGCGAAGCGCGCGGCGGGCGGGAGTCGCTGCGCGCTGCCTTCGCCCCGTGCCCC
GCTCCGCCGCCGCCTCGCGCCGCCCGCCCCGGCTCTGACTGACCGCGTTACTCCCACAGGTGAGCGGGCG
GGACGGCCCTTCTCCTCCGGGCTGTAATTAGCGCTTGGTTTAATGACGGCTTGTTTCTTTTCTGTGGCTG
CGTGAAAGCCTTGAGGGGCTCCGGGAGGGCCCTTTGTGCGGGGGGAGCGGCTCGGGGGGTGCGTGCGTGT
GTGTGTGCGTGGGGAGCGCCGCGTGCGGCTCCGCGCTGCCCGGCGGCTGTGAGCGCTGCGGGCGCGGCGC
GGGGCTTTGTGCGCTCCGCAGTGTGCGCGAGGGGAGCGCGGCCGGGGGCGGTGCCCCGCGGTGCGGGGGG
GGCTGCGAGGGGAACAAAGGCTGCGTGCGGGGTGTGTGCGTGGGGGGGTGAGCAGGGGGTGTGGGCGCGT
CGGTCGGGCTGCAACCCCCCCTGCACCCCCCTCCCCGAGTTGCTGAGCACGGCCCGGCTTCGGGTGCGGG
GCTCCGTACGGGGCGTGGCGCGGGGCTCGCCGTGCCGGGCGGGGGGTGGCGGCAGGTGGGGGTGCCGGGC
GGGGCGGGGCCGCCTCGGGCCGGGGAGGGCTCGGGGGAGGGGCGCGGCGGCCCCCGGAGCGCCGGCGGCT
GTCGAGGCGCGGCGAGCCGCAGCCATTGCCTTTTATGGTAATCGTGCGAGAGGGCGCAGGGACTTCCTTT
GTCCCAAATCTGTGCGGAGCCGAAATCTGGGAGGCGCCGCCGCACCCCCTCTAGCGGGCGCGGGGCGAAG
CGGTGCGGCGCCGGCAGGAAGGAAATGGGCGGGGAGGGCCTTCGTGCGTCGCCGCGCCGCCGTCCCCTTC
TCCCTCTCCAGCCTCGGGGCTGTCCGCGGGGGGACGGCTGCCTTCGGGGGGGACGGGGCAGGGCGGGGTT
CGGCTTCTGGCGTGTGACCGGCGGCTCTAGAGCCTCTGCTAACCATGTTCATGCCTTCTTCTTTTTCCTA
CAGCTCCTGGGCAACGTGCTGGTTATTGTGCTGTCTCATCATTTTGGCAAAGAATTCCTCGAGCACC
[378 nt withheld, positions 3763-4140]
GATCCACCGGTCATGGCGCGTAAGGTCGATCTCACCTCCTGCGATCGCGAGCCGATCCACATCCCCGGCA
GCATTCAGCCGTGCGGCTGCCTGCTAGCCTGCGACGCGCAGGCGGTGCGGATCACGCGCATTACGGAAAA
TGCCGGCGCGTTCTTTGGACGCGAAACTCCGCGGGTCGGTGAGCTACTCGCCGATTACTTCGGCGAGACC
GAAGCCCATGCGCTGCGCAACGCACTGGCGCAGTCCTCCGATCCAAAGCGACCGGCGCTGATCTTCGGTT
GGCGCGACGGCCTGACCGGCCGCACCTTCGACATCTCACTGCATCGCCATGACGGTACATCGATCATCGA
GTTCGAGCCTGCGGCGGCCGAACAGGCCGACAATCCGCTGCGGCTGACGCGGCAGATCATCGCGCGCACC
AAAGAACTGAAGTCGCTCGAAGAGATGGCCGCACGGGTGCCGCGCTATCTGCAGGCGATGCTCGGCTATC
ACCGCGTGATGTTGTACCGCTTCGCGGACGACGGCTCCGGGATGGTGATCGGCGAGGCGAAGCGCAGCGA
CCTCGAGAGCTTTCTCGGTCAGCACTTTCCGGCGTCGCTGGTCCCGCAGCAGGCGCGGCTACTGTACTTG
AAGAACGCGATCCGCGTGGTCTCGGATTCGCGCGGCATCAGCAGCCGGATCGTGCCCGAGCACGACGCCT
CCGGCGCCGCGCTCGATCTGTCGTTCGCGCACCTGCGCAGCATCTCGCCCTGCCATCTCGAATTTCTGCG
GAACATGGGCGTCAGCGCCTCGATGTCGCTGTCGATCATCATTGACGGCACGCTATGGGGATTGATCATC
TGTCATCATTACGAGCCGCGTGCCGTGCCGATGGCGCAGCGCGTCGCGGCCGAAATGTTCGCCGACTTCT
TATCGCTGCACTTCACCGCCGCCCACCACCAACGCTAAGCGGCCGCCTAAGCCCGGGAATTCCGCCCCTC
TCCCCCCCTAACGTTACTGGCCGAAGCCGCTTGGAATAAGGCCGGTGTGCGTTTGTCTATATGTTATTTT
CCACCATATTGCCGTCTTTTGGCAATGTGAGGGCCCGGAAACCTGGCCCTGTCTTCTTGACGAGCATTCC
TAGGGGTCTTTCCCCTCTCGCCAAAGGAATGCAAGGTCTGTTGAATGTCGTGAAGGAAGCAGTTCCTCTG
GAAGCTTCTTGAAGACAAACAACGTCTGTAGCGACCCTTTGCAGGCAGCGGAACCCCCCACCTGGCGACA
GGTGCCTCTGCGGCCAAAAGCCACGTGTATAAGATACACCTGCAAAGGCGGCACAACCCCAGTGCCACGT
TGTGAGTTGGATAGTTGTGGAAAGAGTCAAATGGCTCTCCTCAAGCGTATTCAACAAGGGGCTGAAGGAT
GCCCAGAAGGTACCCCATTGTATGGGATCTGATCTGGGGCCTCGGTGCACATGCTTTACATGTGTTTAGT
CGAGGTTAAAAAAACGTCTAGGCCCCCCGAACCACGGGGACGTGGTTTTCCTTTGAAAAACACGATGATA
ATATGGCCACAACCATGGCCAAGCCTTTGTCTCAAGAAGAATCCACCCTCATTGAAAGAGCAACGGCTAC
AATCAACAGCATCCCCATCTCTGAAGACTACAGCGTCGCCAGCGCAGCTCTCTCTAGCGACGGCCGCATC
TTCACTGGTGTCAATGTATATCATTTTACTGGGGGACCTTGTGCAGAACTCGTGGTGCTGGGCACTGCTG
CTGCTGCGGCAGCTGGCAACCTGACTTGTATCGTCGCGATCGGAAATGAGAACAGGGGCATCTTGAGCCC
CTGCGGACGGTGCCGACAGGTGCTTCTCGATCTGCATCCTGGGATCAAAGCCATAGTGAAGGACAGTGAT
GGACAGCCGACGGCAGTTGGGATTCGTGAATTGCTGCCCTCTGGTTATGTGTGGGAGGGCTAAGTACAAG
TAGTCTAGTGGATCCACCGATGATGATCCAGACATGATAAGATACATTGATGAGTTTGGACAAACCACAA
CTAGAATGCAGTGAAAAAAATGCTTTATTTGTGAAATTTGTGATGCTATTGCTTTATTTGTAACCATTAT
AAGCTGCAATAAACAAGTTAACAACAACAATTGCATTCATTTTATGTTTCAGGTTCAGGGGGAGGTGTGG
GAGGTTTTTTAAAGCAAGTAAAACCTCTACAAATGTGGTATGGCTGATTATGATCCTCTAGATCAGATCT
TCGATGGATCCAGACCACCTCCCCTGCGAGCCCGTCGACCTCTAGCACACCCTAACTGACACACATTCCA
CAGAATTCAAGTGATCTCCAAAAAATAAGTACTTTTTGACTGTAAATAAAATTGTAAGGAGTAAAAAGTA
CTTTTTTTTCTAAAAAAATGTAATTAAGTAAAAGTAAAAGTATTGATTTTTAATTGTACTCAAGTAAAGT
AAAAATCCCCAAAAATAATACTTAAGTACAGTAATCAAGTAAAATTACTCAAGTACTTTACACCTCTGGT
TCTTGACCCCCTACCTTCAGCAAGCCCAGCAGATCCGAGCTCCAGCTTTTGTTCCCTTTAGTGAGGGTTA
ATTGCGCGCTTGGCGTAATCATGGTCATAGCTGTTTCCTGTGTGAAATTGTTATCCGCTCACAATTCCAC
ACAACATACGAGCCGGAAGCATAAAGTGTAAAGCCTGGGGTGCCTAATGAGTGAGCTAACTCACATTAAT
TGCGTTGCGCTCACTGCCCGCTTTCCAGTCGGGAAACCTGTCGTGCCAGCTGCATTAATGAATCGGCCAA
CGCGCGGGGAGAGGCGGTTTGCGTATTGGGCGCTCTTCCGCTTCCTCGCTCACTGACTCGCTGCGCTCGG
TCGTTCGGCTGCGGCGAGCGGTATCAGCTCACTCAAAGGCGGTAATACGGTTATCCACAGAATCAGGGGA
TAACGCAGGAAAGAACATGTGAGCAAAAGGCCAGCAAAAGGCCAGGAACCGTAAAAAGGCCGCGTTGCTG
GCGTTTTTCCATAGGCTCCGCCCCCCTGACGAGCATCACAAAAATCGACGCTCAAGTCAGAGGTGGCGAA
ACCCGACAGGACTATAAAGATACCAGGCGTTTCCCCCTGGAAGCTCCCTCGTGCGCTCTCCTGTTCCGAC
CCTGCCGCTTACCGGATACCTGTCCGCCTTTCTCCCTTCGGGAAGCGTGGCGCTTTCTCATAGCTCACGC
TGTAGGTATCTCAGTTCGGTGTAGGTCGTTCGCTCCAAGCTGGGCTGTGTGCACGAACCCCCCGTTCAGC
CCGACCGCTGCGCCTTATCCGGTAACTATCGTCTTGAGTCCAACCCGGTAAGACACGACTTATCGCCACT
GGCAGCAGCCACTGGTAACAGGATTAGCAGAGCGAGGTATGTAGGCGGTGCTACAGAGTTCTTGAAGTGG
TGGCCTAACTACGGCTACACTAGAAGAACAGTATTTGGTATCTGCGCTCTGCTGAAGCCAGTTACCTTCG
GAAAAAGAGTTGGTAGCTCTTGATCCGGCAAACAAACCACCGCTGGTAGCGGTGGTTTTTTTGTTTGCAA
GCAGCAGATTACGCGCAGAAAAAAAGGATCTCAAGAAGATCCTTTGATCTTTTCT
